>Addgene plasmid #230072 | pMS08 | addgene full sequence | sequence record 486154 | Addgene NGS Result
GATCTGAAGATCAGCAGTTCAACCTGTTGATAGTACGTACTAAGCTCTCATGTTTCACGTACTAAGCTCT
CATGTTTAACGTACTAAGCTCTCATGTTTAACGAACTAAACCCTCATGGCTAACGTACTAAGCTCTCATG
GCTAACGTACTAAGCTCTCATGTTTCACGTACTAAGCTCTCATGTTTGAACAATAAAATTAATATAAATC
AGCAACTTAAATAGCCTCTAAGGTTTTAAGTTTTATAAGAAAAAAAAGAATATATAAGGCTTTTAAAGCT
TTTAAGGTTTAACGGTTGTGGACAACAAGCCAGGGATGTAACGCACTGAGAAGCCCTTAGAGCCTCTCAA
AGCAATTTTGAGTGACACAGGAACACTTAACGGCTGACATGGGAATTCCCCTCCACCTTATTCTTCCCGA
CCGAACGAGCGGTATTCAAGCGGAGTAAGCCCGGTACGTTTTTTGAAAAAGGAGAAAAAATATTCGGTAG
ACTGGAAGCCCAGAAAAAAAGAAATTTCTTTTACTGACTGGGAAGTTCCCACCAACATTTGCTTGGCTTT
ACGAAGTTTCAGTTGATATCAGTGATCTGGAAGAAGCAATGAAAGCTGCTGTTAAGTCTCCGAATCAGGT
ATTGTTCCTGACAGGTGTATTCCCATCCGGTAAACGCGGATACTTTGCAGTTGATCTGACTCAGGAATAA
ATTATAAATTAAGGTAAGAAGATTGTAGGATAAGCTAATGAAATAGAAAAAGGATGCCGTCACACAACTT
GTCGGCATTCTTTTTTGTTTTATTAGTTGAAAATATAGTGAAAAAGTTGCCTAAATATGTATGTTAACAA
ATTATTTGTCGTAACTTTGCACTCCAAATCTGTTTTTAAAGACCCGGGCATGCCAGGATCCGAATTCGAG
CTCGGCGCGCCTGCAGGTCGACAAGCTTGCGGCCGCATAATGCTTAAGTCCATATGGCAGATCTCAATTG
GATATCGGCCGGCCACGCGATCGCTGACGTCGGTACCCATGAGTAAAGGAGAAGCTGTGATTAAAGAGTT
CATGCGCTTCAAAGTTCACATGGAGGGTTCTATGAACGGTCACGAGTTCGAGATCGAAGGCGAAGGCGAG
GGCCGTCCGTATGAAGGCACCCAGACCGCCAAACTGAAAGTGACTAAAGGCGGCCCGCTGCCTTTTTCCT
GGGACATCCTGAGCCCGCAATTTATGTACGGTTCTAGGGCGTTCATCAAACACCCAGCGGATATCCCGGA
CTATTATAAGCAGTCTTTTCCGGAAGGTTTCAAGTGGGAACGCGTAATGAATTTTGAAGATGGTGGTGCC
GTGACCGTCACTCAGGACACCTCCCTGGAGGATGGCACCCTGATCTATAAAGTTAAACTGCGTGGTACTA
ATTTTCCACCTGATGGCCCGGTGATGCAGAAAAAGACGATGGGTTGGGAGGCGTCTACCGAACGCTTGTA
TCCGGAAGATGGTGTGCTGAAAGGCGACATTAAAATGGCCCTGCGCCTGAAAGATGGCGGCCGCTATCTG
GCTGACTTCAAAACCACGTACAAAGCCAAGAAACCTGTGCAGATGCCTGGCGCGTACAATGTGGACCGCA
AACTGGACATCACCTCTCATAATGAAGATTATACGGTGGTAGAGCAATATGAGCGCTCCGAGGGTCGTCA
TTCTACCGGTGGCATGGATGAACTATACAAAACATGTGGTCATGACACTAGTGACTACAAGGACCACGAC
GGCGACTATAAGGACCACGACATCGACTACAAGGATGACGACGACAAGTGAGGGCCCTATAATTTGGTGA
ATTGGAGTTATTTTCATATTTTTGCATCCCGAAGAGTTTCTCTTAAAGAGAGAAACATCTTTTGCATACC
TTTTCCGACCGAATTTTTATGTCGTAAAGAGGGGCTTTGCAGGGGGTGGACTCAGAAAGATGAGAATAGA
TGACTATTGTAGTTGAAACACATAGAAAGTTGCTGATATACAGACCGATACGCATATCGGGATGAACCAT
GAGTACGTTCTTTTCTCAAAAAACATAAATATTCGAAAAGAGATGCAATAAATTAAGGAGAGGTTATAGC
TGAGCATGACAAAAAAGAAATTGCCCGTTCGTTTTACGGGTCAGCACTTTACTATTGATAAAGTGCTAAT
AAAAGATGCAATAAGACAAGCAAATATAAGTAATCAGGATACGGTTTTAGATATTGGGGCAGGCAAGGGG
TTTCTTACTGTTCATTTATTAAAAATCGCCAACAATGTTGTTGCTATTGAAAACGACACAGCTTTGGTTG
AACATTTACGAAAATTATTTTCTGATGCCCGAAATGTTCAAGTTGTCGGTTGTGATTTTAGGAATTTTGC
AGTTCCGAAATTTCCTTTCAAAGTGGTGTCAAATATTCCTTATGGCATTACTTCCGATATTTTCAAAATC
CTGATGTTTGAGAGTCTTGGAAATTTTCTGGGAGGTTCCATTGTCCTTCAATTAGAACCTACACAAAAGT
TATTTTCGAGGAAGCTTTACAATCCATATACCGTTTTCTATCATACTTTTTTTGATTTGAAACTTGTCTA
TGAGGTAGGTCCTGAAAGTTTCTTGCCACCGCCAACTGTCAAATCAGCCCTGTTAAACATTAAAAGAAAA
CACTTATTTTTTGATTTTAAGTTTAAAGCCAAATACTTAGCATTTATTTCCTATCTGTTAGAGAAACCTG
ATTTATCTGTAAAAACAGCTTTAAAGTCGATTTTCAGGAAAAGTCAGGTCAGGTCAATTTCGGAAAAATT
CGGTTTAAACCTTAATGCTCAAATTGTTTGTTTGTCTCCAAGTCAATGGTTAAACTGTTTTTTGGAAATG
CTGGAAGTTGTCCCTGAAAAATTTCATCCTTCGTAGGCATGCCTCATCGGATTCTTTTAATATCGCTACT
CTCTACGTTCAACCAAAAGAAATAATGACTTACTGCTATATTTTTTGCACGTGTGGGGAAAATGTGGGGA
AAATTCAAGCAAAAGAAAAAGCTAAGTATTGAACTATCAAATACTTAGCTTTCTTTCTTGTACCCAGACC
CCGCATTTGAAATAATTAAAGTGGGGAAAATGTGGGTAAAAAGAAAAATGCGGAAAAACGCCACAATTAC
ACTGTATTTCAATATGTTATAATCCTATTAAATTTTAATCCAAGTTTAATCGAATTGCAAAATATTTAGC
AGATGTGGGGAAAATGCTGGGGAAAATATTTATATTTGCAGCAGAGTAAAATTCAACCTGAAAGTCTATG
AAAGTAACCTTTATCATTAAAAAAGCAGCCAAACGATATGATACAGAATCCATGGCTACAATCTATGTCC
GTTTTAGAAACGGAAGGCAGTTAGACTCCGTTGCTCCTACTCAGTTAGCCATCAATCCCAATCTATGGGA
TGATAAAGACGAATGTGTAAAAACGAAAGCTGTCTGCAATGAAGAAATGCGTACCCATATAAATGAAGAG
ATACGCCAGTTGAAAACCTATATCGAGAAGGTATATCAACAAGAAAAGGAAGCAATAGACAAAGAATGGC
TAAAAACAACACTTGATAAATTTTACCATCCTGAAAAATATTTTTTGCCGGAGGAAGTGGTTATCAAGCC
TACCATTGGAGAACTATTCGATGAATTTCTAAACAAGCACCCTTTGTCGGAAGTACGAAAGAAAAATTTC
CGGGTTGTCAAAAGAGCCTTACTGCGTTATGAACTATATGTAAGGGCTACAAAGAGAGGACAAAAGGGCT
TTATCCTTGATGTGGATTTGGTAACACCTGACACGCTTCGGGATATGTGGGATTTCTTTCAGAACGAATA
CCAGTATTATGAACTTTACCCGAGCATTTATGAAGCCATTCCCGAAAAGAGGACACCACAGCCCAGAAGC
AAAAACACGCTGATAGACTGTTTTTCAAGAATACGCACATTCTTCCTGTGGTGCTTCGATAACAAACGCA
CCACAAACAGACCTTTCGACAAGTTTCCGATAGAGGAGTGTACATATGGTACACCTTATTATATAACACT
CGAAGAAAGGGACAGGATTTTTAATGCAGACCTTTCTGCCACCCCACAACTGGCAATACAGAGGGATATA
TTCATATTTCAGACACTGATAGGATGCAGGGTGAGCGACCTGTACCGAATGACCAAACTAAATGTGGTCA
ATGAAGCCATAGAATATATTCCCAAGAAAACCAAAGAGGGGAATCCGGTTACGGTACGTGTTCCACTTAA
CGACAAAGCGAAAGAAATCCTTGAACGCTACAAAGAATATGAGGGAAAACTGTTGCCGTTCATATCCGAG
CAAAAGTACAATGATGCCATAAAAAAGATATTCAAATTAGCTGGAGTTGACCGCATCGTAACAATCTTAG
ACCCGTTGACGCACAACGAAATCAAACGACCTATTTATGAAGTGGCAAGCAGCCATCTGGCAAGACGTAC
GTTTATCGGCAATATCTATAAAAAAGTGAAAGACCCGAACCTTGTTTCCGCACTGTCGGGACACAAGGAG
GGAAGCAAAGCTTTCAGACGATACAGGGATATTGACGAAGAAATGAAGAAAGACCTTGTAAAACTACTGG
ACTGATAAAAGTATCAAACAGTTTCATAGATAGTTAGGCTAGCATATAGCGACTTTTTTACAAAATGCTA
AAATTTGTTGATTTCCGTCAAGCAATTGTTGAGCAAAAATGTCTTTTACGATAAAATGATACCTCAATAT
CAACTGTTTAGCAAAACGATATTTCTCTTAAAGAGAGAAACACCTTTTTGTTCACCAATCCCCGACTTTT
AATCCCGCGGCCATGATTGAAAAAGGAAGAGTATGAGTATTCAACATTTCCGTGTCGCCCTTATTCCCTT
TTTTGCGGCATTTTGCCTTCCTGTTTTTGCTCACCCAGAAACGCTGGTGAAAGTAAAAGATGCTGAAGAT
CAGTTGGGTGCACGAGTGGGTTACATCGAACTGGATCTCAACAGCGGTAAGATCCTTGAGAGTTTTCGCC
CCGAAGAACGTTTTCCAATGATGAGCACTTTTAAAGTTCTGCTATGTGGCGCGGTATTATCCCGTATTGA
CGCCGGGCAAGAGCAACTCGGTCGCCGCATACACTATTCTCAGAATGACTTGGTTGAGTACTCACCAGTC
ACAGAAAAGCATCTTACGGATGGCATGACAGTAAGAGAATTATGCAGTGCTGCCATAACCATGAGTGATA
ACACTGCGGCCAACTTACTTCTGACAACGATCGGAGGACCGAAGGAGCTAACCGCTTTTTTGCACAACAT
GGGGGATCATGTAACTCGCCTTGATCGTTGGGAACCGGAGCTGAATGAAGCCATACCAAACGACGAGCGT
GACACCACGATGCCTGTAGCAATGGCAACAACGTTGCGCAAACTATTAACTGGCGAACTACTTACTCTAG
CTTCCCGGCAACAATTAATAGACTGGATGGAGGCGGATAAAGTTGCAGGACCACTTCTGCGCTCGGCCCT
TCCGGCTGGCTGGTTTATTGCTGATAAATCTGGAGCCGGTGAGCGTGGGTCTCGCGGTATCATTGCAGCA
CTGGGGCCAGATGGTAAGCCCTCCCGTATCGTAGTTATCTACACGACGGGGAGTCAGGCAACTATGGATG
AACGAAATAGACAGATCGCTGAGATAGGTGCCTCACTGATTAAGCATTGGTAACTGTCAGACCAAGTTTA
CTCATAACGCGTCAATTCGAGGGGGATCAATTCCGTGATAGGTGGGCTGCCCTTCCTGGTTGGCTTGGTT
TCATCAGCCATCCGCTTGCCCTCATCTGTTACGCCGGCGGTAGCCGGCCAGCCTCGCAGAGCAGGATTCC
CGTTGAGCACCGCCAGGTGCGAATAAGGGACAGTGAAGAAGGAACACCCGCTCGCGGGTGGGCCTACTTC
ACCTATCCTGCCCGGCTGACGCCGTTGGATACACCAAGGAAAGTCTACACGAACCCTTTGGCAAAATCCT
GTATATCGTGCGAAAAAGGATGGATATACCGAAAAAATCGCTATAATGACCCCGAAGCAGGGTTATGCAG
CGGAAAACGGAATTGATCCGGCCACGATGCGTCCGGCGTAGAG
Features (pLannotate 1.2.2; 8 found; start..end, strand, type, name):
      1..389     +  rep_origin     R6K γ ori: γ replication origin from E. coli plasmid R6K; requires the R6K initiator protein pi for replication
   1022..1711    +  CDS            mScarlet-I: mScarlet-I is a basic (constitutively fluorescent) red fluorescent protein published in 2016, derived from synthetic construct. It is reported to be a rapidly-maturing monomer with moderate acid sensitivity.
   1772..1794    +  CDS            3xFLAG (fragment): three tandem FLAG® epitope tags
   2106..2903    +  CDS            ermF: ERMF_BACFG - Protein inferred from homology: Swiss-Prot protein existence level 3. Involved in erythromycin resistance. From Bacteroides fragilis.
   4846..4862    +  promoter       AmpR promoter (fragment): bla
   4863..5723    +  CDS            AmpR: β-lactamase; bla; confers resistance to ampicillin, carbenicillin, and related antibiotics
   5776..5821    -  CDS            traJ (fragment): oriT-recognizing protein; traJ
   5854..5963    -  oriT           oriT: incP origin of transfer
