[The description below was written by a language model from this plasmid's Addgene catalogue record and pLannotate feature annotations shown in this document.]
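Description:
pMS08 is an empty-backbone, integrative expression vector of about 6.1 kb, built for genetic work in Bacteroides, in particular B. fragilis. It is maintained in E. coli through the R6K γ origin, which fires only when the pi initiator protein is supplied in trans. The plasmid therefore has to be propagated at low copy in a pir-expressing strain and cannot replicate on its own after transfer to a Bacteroides recipient. An AmpR (β-lactamase) cassette provides ampicillin selection in E. coli. ermF, an erythromycin resistance gene of Bacteroides origin, selects for recipients that have acquired the construct. An RP4/IncP oriT, with an adjacent traJ fragment, allows the plasmid to be mobilised by conjugation from a suitable donor strain. According to the catalogue entry, stable maintenance in the recipient comes from chromosomal integration mediated by the IntN1 integrase. Neither the integrase gene nor its attachment site was picked up in the automated annotation, which leaves a large unannotated stretch between ermF and AmpR.

The expression module uses a constitutive promoter taken from the RpoD sigma factor gene (BT_RS06635/bt_1311); this promoter is also not annotated and presumably lies upstream of the reporter. It drives mScarlet-I, a fast-maturing monomeric red fluorescent protein, followed by a C-terminal 3xFLAG epitope that the annotation detects only as a fragment. Restriction-enzyme cloning lets a gene of interest be placed on either side of mScarlet-I, producing N- or C-terminal fluorescent fusions that also carry the FLAG tag. This makes the vector suited to single-copy constitutive expression, protein localisation imaging, and immunodetection or pull-down of tagged proteins in Bacteroides.
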