Addgene plasmid #230072: pMS08
Purpose: (Empty Backbone) Constitutive expression Promoter (RpoD sigma factor, BT_RS06635), integrates via IntN1; N-/C-terminal mScarlet-I fusion, ermF, C-terminal 3x-FLAG, R6K ori, RP4 oriT
Depositing lab: Sean Crosson. Depositing organization: Michigan State University. Publication: Genetic- and culture-based tools for studying Bacteroides fragilis. Schnizlein MK, Dubey AA, Fiebig A, Crosson S. Microbiol Resour Announc. 2025 May 8;14(5):e0000625. doi: 10.1128/mra.00006-25. Epub 2025 Mar 25. PubMed 40130927.
Backbone
  Vector backbone: pMS08
  Backbone size (bp): 6137
  Vector type: Bacterial Expression, Synthetic Biology
  Promoter: RpoD (bt_1311/BT_RS06635)
  Selectable markers: Erythromycin
  Tag / fusion protein: 3xFLAG (C terminal on backbone); mScarlet-I (N terminal on backbone); mScarlet-I (C terminal on backbone)
Growth in bacteria
  Bacterial resistance: Ampicillin, 100 μg/mL
  Growth temperature: 37°C
  Growth strain: Pir1
  Growth instructions: 5 ug/mL erythromycin used for selection in B. fragilis.
  Copy number: Low Copy
Gene/Insert
  Cloning method: Restriction Enzyme
  Sequencing primers: 5′ TGTCGTAACTTTGCACTCCAAA; 3′ TCACTTGTCGTCGTCATCCTT
Terms and licenses: Academic/Nonprofit Terms; Industry Terms: Not Available to Industry
How to cite: pMS08 was a gift from Sean Crosson (Addgene plasmid # 230072 ; http://n2t.net/addgene:230072 ; RRID:Addgene_230072)
